Addgene plasmid #152479: pGBW-m4133965
Purpose: Mammalian expression plasmid for SARS-CoV-2 nsp9
Depositing lab: Ginkgo Bioworks & Benjie Chen. Depositing organization: Ginkgo Bioworks.
Backbone
  Vector backbone: pTwist_CMV_6
  Backbone size w/o insert (bp): 4180
  Vector type: Mammalian Expression
Growth in bacteria
  Bacterial resistance: Ampicillin, 100 μg/mL
  Growth temperature: 37°C
  Growth strain: DH5alpha
  Copy number: High Copy
Gene/Insert
  Gene/Insert name: SARS-CoV-2 nsp9
  Species: Severe acute respiratory syndrome coronavirus 2
  Insert size (bp): 338
  Mutation: wt
  Entrez Gene: ORF1ab (a.k.a. GU280_gp01)
  Promoter: CMV
  Tag / fusion protein: Cleavable TEV;TRX (C terminal on backbone)
  Cloning method: Unknown
Resource information
  A portion of this plasmid was derived from a plasmid made by: GinkgoBioworks
Depositor comments: NCBI reference sequence: YP_009725305.1
How to cite: pGBW-m4133965 was a gift from Ginkgo Bioworks & Benjie Chen (Addgene plasmid # 152479 ; http://n2t.net/addgene:152479 ; RRID:Addgene_152479)
