[The description below was written by a language model from this plasmid's Addgene catalogue record and pLannotate feature annotations shown in this document.]
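Description:
pGBW-m4133965 is a mammalian expression plasmid built on the pTwist_CMV_6 backbone to produce wild-type SARS-CoV-2 nsp9, one of the non-structural proteins processed from the viral ORF1ab polyprotein. It is propagated in E. coli as a high-copy plasmid through a ColE1/pUC-type origin and is selected with ampicillin via a full-length β-lactamase (AmpR) gene. The feature table records no mammalian selection marker, which suggests use by transient transfection.

Expression is driven by the human cytomegalovirus immediate-early enhancer and promoter; the annotation software matched the promoter region to a short CMV fragment and to the truncated CMVd2 variant, while the catalogue simply lists CMV. The nsp9 coding sequence, about 340 bp, is not itself annotated. By position it most likely lies across the numbering origin of the circular record, between the promoter and the downstream fusion partner. According to the catalogue, the backbone supplies a C-terminal tag consisting of a TEV protease cleavage site and thioredoxin. The table confirms an E. coli trxA open reading frame followed by a 6xHis tag, although the TEV site is not separately annotated. Thioredoxin commonly aids solubility, the His tag allows metal-affinity purification, and TEV cleavage would release nsp9 from both.

An SV40 polyadenylation signal lies just downstream of the cassette, although it is annotated on the opposite strand. The expression unit is bracketed by β-globin insulator elements, T7 and rrnG terminators and a synthetic poly(A) signal upstream of the enhancer, an arrangement that would limit transcriptional read-through from the backbone. The stated purpose is nsp9 expression in mammalian cells, and the tags suit detection or purification.
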