Features (pLannotate 1.2.2; 17 found; start..end, strand, type, name):
    368..694     +  CDS            trxA: THIO_ECO57 - Experimental evidence at protein level: Swiss-Prot protein existence level 1. Participates in various redox reactions through the reversible oxidation of its active center dithiol to a disulfide and catalyzes dithiol-disulfide exchange reactions. From Escherichia coli O157:H7.
    716..733     +  CDS            6xHis: 6xHis affinity tag
    810..931     -  polyA_signal   SV40 poly(A) signal: SV40 polyadenylation signal
    954..1023    -  CDS            large T antigen (fragment): large T antigen from SV40 (simian virus 40)
   1046..1092    +  terminator     T7 terminator: transcription terminator for bacteriophage T7 RNA polymerase
   1122..1258    +  terminator     rrnG terminator: transcription terminator from the E. coli ribosomal RNA rrnG operon (Albrechtsen et al., 1991)
   1303..1374    +  misc_feature   3' β-globin insulator: insulator downstream of the human β-globin locus (Farrell et al., 2002)
   1600..2188    -  rep_origin     ori: high-copy-number ColE1/pMB1/pBR322/pUC origin of replication
   2360..2424    -  CDS            bla(M) (fragment): β-lactamase lacking the signal sequence; bla(M); allows cytosolic expression of β-lactamase
   2934..3794    +  CDS            AmpR: β-lactamase; bla; confers resistance to ampicillin, carbenicillin, and related antibiotics
   3807..3943    +  terminator     rrnG terminator: transcription terminator from the E. coli ribosomal RNA rrnG operon (Albrechtsen et al., 1991)
   4095..4166    +  misc_feature   5' β-globin insulator: insulator upstream of the human β-globin locus (Farrell et al., 2002)
   4171..4217    -  terminator     T7 terminator: transcription terminator for bacteriophage T7 RNA polymerase
   4235..4283    -  polyA_signal   poly(A) signal: synthetic polyadenylation signal
   4364..4667    +  enhancer       CMV enhancer: human cytomegalovirus immediate early enhancer
   4740..4757    -  promoter       CMV promoter (fragment): human cytomegalovirus (CMV) immediate early promoter
   4820..4871    +  promoter       CMVd2 promoter: truncated human cytomegalovirus (CMV) immediate early promoter that yields moderately reduced expression relative to the full-length promoter
>Addgene plasmid #152479 | pGBW-m4133965 | depositor full sequence | sequence record 295491 | Full Sequence
CACCATGAATAACGAGTTAAGCCCAGTAGCGCTTCGCCAGATGAGTTGCGCCGCAGGTACAACCCAAACT
GCTTGTACGGATGACAACGCCCTCGCTTACTATAATACCACAAAGGGAGGCCGATTCGTTCTGGCCCTGT
TGTCGGATCTGCAAGACTTGAAATGGGCACGTTTTCCCAAGTCCGACGGGACTGGCACCATTTACACAGA
ACTAGAGCCGCCATGCAGGTTCGTGACTGATACCCCTAAAGGACCCAAGGTCAAATATCTGTATTTTATC
AAGGGGCTTAACAATCTCAATAGAGGCATGGTGTTAGGATCTCTAGCCGCAACGGTGCGGCTGCAAGAAA
ACCTTTACTTTCAGTCGATGAGTGACAAAATCATTCATCTAACCGATGACTCCTTTGATACAGACGTGTT
GAAGGCCGATGGTGCGATACTGGTAGATTTCTGGGCTGAATGGTGTGGCCCGTGCAAGATGATCGCACCC
ATTCTGGACGAGATCGCCGACGAGTATCAAGGAAAATTAACTGTCGCTAAGCTTAATATAGATCAGAACC
CAGGGACGGCACCTAAATACGGCATCAGGGGAATACCTACCCTCCTGCTCTTTAAGAATGGGGAAGTTGC
CGCGACAAAAGTGGGAGCCCTGTCTAAGGGCCAGCTAAAAGAGTTCTTGGACGCTAACCTGGCAGGTTCA
GGCTCGGGGCACATGCACCATCACCATCACCATAGCAGCGGGCTCGTGCCACGCGGCTAAGCTAGCTTGA
CTGACTGAGATACAGCGTACCTTCAGCTCACAGACATGATAAGATACATTGATGAGTTTGGACAAACCAC
AACTAGAATGCAGTGAAAAAAATGCTTTATTTGTGAAATTTGTGATGCTATTGCTTTATTTGTAACCATT
ATAAGCTGCAATAAACAAGTTAACAACAACAATTGCATTCATTTTATGTTTCAGGTTCAGGGGGAGGTGT
GGGAGGTTTTTTAAAGCAAGTAAAACCTCTACAAATGTGGTATTGGCCCATCTCTATCGGTATCGTAGCA
TAACCCCTTGGGGCCTCTAAACGGGTCTTGAGGGGTTTTTTGTGCCCCTCGGGCCGGATTGCTATCTACC
GGCATTGGCGCAGAAAAAAATGCCTGATGCGACGCTGCGCGTCTTATACTCCCACATATGCCAGATTCAG
CAACGGATACGGCTTCCCCAACTTGCCCACTTCCATACGTGTCCTCCTTACCAGAAATTTATCCTTAAGG
TCGTCAGCTATCCTGCAGGCGATCTCTCGATTTCGATCAAGACATTCCTTTAATGGTCTTTTCTGGACAC
CACTAGGGGTCAGAAGTAGTTCATCAAACTTTCTTCCCTCCCTAATCTCATTGGTTACCTTGGGCTATCG
AAACTTAATTAACCAGTCAAGTCAGCTACTTGGCGAGATCGACTTGTCTGGGTTTCGACTACGCTCAGAA
TTGCGTCAGTCAAGTTCGATCTGGTCCTTGCTATTGCACCCGTTCTCCGATTACGAGTTTCATTTAAATC
ATGTGAGCAAAAGGCCAGCAAAAGGCCAGGAACCGTAAAAAGGCCGCGTTGCTGGCGTTTTTCCATAGGC
TCCGCCCCCCTGACGAGCATCACAAAAATCGACGCTCAAGTCAGAGGTGGCGAAACCCGACAGGACTATA
AAGATACCAGGCGTTTCCCCCTGGAAGCTCCCTCGTGCGCTCTCCTGTTCCGACCCTGCCGCTTACCGGA
TACCTGTCCGCCTTTCTCCCTTCGGGAAGCGTGGCGCTTTCTCATAGCTCACGCTGTAGGTATCTCAGTT
CGGTGTAGGTCGTTCGCTCCAAGCTGGGCTGTGTGCACGAACCCCCCGTTCAGCCCGACCGCTGCGCCTT
ATCCGGTAACTATCGTCTTGAGTCCAACCCGGTAAGACACGACTTATCGCCACTGGCAGCAGCCACTGGT
AACAGGATTAGCAGAGCGAGGTATGTAGGCGGTGCTACAGAGTTCTTGAAGTGGTGGCCTAACTACGGCT
ACACTAGAAGAACAGTATTTGGTATCTGCGCTCTGCTGAAGCCAGTTACCTTCGGAAAAAGAGTTGGTAG
CTCTTGATCCGGCAAACAAACCACCGCTGGTAGCGGTGGTTTTTTTGTTTGCAAGCAGCAGATTACGCGC
AGAAAAAAAGGATCTCAAGAAGATCCTTTGATCTTTTCTACGGGGTCTGACGCTCAGTGGAACGAAAACT
CACGTTAAGGGATTTTGGTCATGAGATTATCAAAAAGGATCTTCACCTAGATCCTTTTAAATTAAAAATG
AAGTTTTAAATCAATCTAAAGTATATATGAGTAAACTTGGTCTGACAGTTACCAATGCTTAATCAGTGAG
GCACCTATCTCAGCGATCTGTCTATTTCGTTCATCCATAGTTGCATTTAAATTTCCGAACTCTCCAAGGC
CCTCGTCGGAAAATCTTCAAACCTTTCGTCCGATCCATCTTGCAGGCTACCTCTCGAACGAACTATCGCA
AGTCTCTTGGCCGGCCTTGCGCCTTGGCTATTGCTTGGCAGCGCCTATCGCCAGGTATTACTCCAATCCC
GAATATCCGAGATCGGGATCACCCGAGAGAAGTTCAACCTACATCCTCAATCCCGATCTATCCGAGATCC
GAGGAATATCGAAATCGGGGCGCGCCTGGTGTACCGAGAACGATCCTCTCAGTGCGAGTCTCGACGATCC
ATATCGTTGCTTGGCAGTCAGCCAGTCGGAATCCAGCTTGGGACCCAGGAAGTCCAATCGTCAGATATTG
TACTCAAGCCTGGTCACGGCAGCGTACCGATCTGTTTAAACCTAGATATTGATAGTCTGATCGGTCAACG
TATAATCGAGTCCTAGCTTTTGCAAACATCTATCAAGAGACAGGATCAGCAGGAGGCTTTCGCATGAGTA
TTCAACATTTCCGTGTCGCCCTTATTCCCTTTTTTGCGGCATTTTGCCTTCCTGTTTTTGCTCACCCAGA
AACGCTGGTGAAAGTAAAAGATGCTGAAGATCAGTTGGGTGCGCGAGTGGGTTACATCGAACTGGATCTC
AACAGCGGTAAGATCCTTGAGAGTTTTCGCCCCGAAGAACGCTTTCCAATGATGAGCACTTTTAAAGTTC
TGCTATGTGGCGCGGTATTATCCCGTATTGACGCCGGGCAAGAGCAACTCGGTCGCCGCATACACTATTC
TCAGAATGACTTGGTTGAGTATTCACCAGTCACAGAAAAGCATCTTACGGATGGCATGACAGTAAGAGAA
TTATGCAGTGCTGCCATAACCATGAGTGATAACACTGCGGCCAACTTACTTCTGACAACGATTGGAGGAC
CGAAGGAGCTAACCGCTTTTTTGCACAACATGGGGGATCATGTAACTCGCCTTGATCGTTGGGAACCGGA
GCTGAATGAAGCCATACCAAACGACGAGCGTGACACCACGATGCCTGTAGCAATGGCAACAACCTTGCGT
AAACTATTAACTGGCGAACTACTTACTCTAGCTTCCCGGCAACAGTTGATAGACTGGATGGAGGCGGATA
AAGTTGCAGGACCACTTCTGCGCTCGGCCCTTCCGGCTGGCTGGTTTATTGCTGATAAATCTGGAGCCGG
TGAGCGTGGGTCTCGCGGTATCATTGCAGCACTGGGGCCAGATGGTAAGCCCTCCCGTATCGTAGTTATC
TACACGACGGGGAGTCAGGCAACTATGGATGAACGAAATAGACAGATCGCTGAGATAGGTGCCTCACTGA
TTAAGCATTGGTAACCGATTCTAGGTGCATTGGCGCAGAAAAAAATGCCTGATGCGACGCTGCGCGTCTT
ATACTCCCACATATGCCAGATTCAGCAACGGATACGGCTTCCCCAACTTGCCCACTTCCATACGTGTCCT
CCTTACCAGAAATTTATCCTTAAGATCCCGAATCGTTTAAACTCGACTCTGGCTCTATCGAATCTCCGTC
GTTTCGAGCTTACGCGAACAGCCGTGGCGCTCATTTGCTCGTCGGGCATCGAATCTCGTCAGCTATCGTC
AGCTTACCTTTTTGGCAGCGATCGCGGCTCCCGACATCTTGGACCATTAGCTCCACAGGTATCTTCTTCC
CTCTAGTGGTCATAACAGCAGCTTCAGCTACCTCTCAATTCAAAAAACCCCTCAAGACCCGTTTAGAGGC
CCCAAGGGGTTATGCTATCAATCGTTGCGTTACACACACAAAAAACCAACACACATCCATCTTCGATGGA
TAGCGATTTTATTATCTAACTGCTGATCGAGTGTAGCCAGATCTAGTAATCAATTACGGGGTCATTAGTT
CATAGCCCATATATGGAGTTCCGCGTTACATAACTTACGGTAAATGGCCCGCCTGGCTGACCGCCCAACG
ACCCCCGCCCATTGACGTCAATAATGACGTATGTTCCCATAGTAACGCCAATAGGGACTTTCCATTGACG
TCAATGGGTGGAGTATTTACGGTAAACTGCCCACTTGGCAGTACATCAAGTGTATCATATGCCAAGTACG
CCCCCTATTGACGTCAATGACGGTAAATGGCCCGCCTGGCATTATGCCCAGTACATGACCTTATGGGACT
TTCCTACTTGGCAGTACATCTACGTATTAGTCATCGCTATTACCATGCTGATGCGGTTTTGGCAGTACAT
CAATGGGCGTGGATAGCGGTTTGACTCACGGGGATTTCCAAGTCTCCACCCCATTGACGTCAATGGGAGT
TTGTTTTGGCACCAAAATCAACGGGACTTTCCAAAATGTCGTAACAACTCCGCCCCATTGACGCAAATGG
GCGGTAGGCGTGTACGGTGGGAGGTCTATATAAGCAGAGCTGGTTTAGTGAACCGTCAGATCAGATCTTT
GTCGATCCTACCATCCACTCGACACACCCGCCAGCGGCCGC
